>Addgene plasmid #110883 | pCZGY553 | addgene full sequence | sequence record 214098 | Addgene NGS Result
ATGACCATGATTACGCCAAGCTTCAATACAAGCTCAAATACAATACTATTTTTTTTCCGTCTGAACATAA
AATTAGTTTCTAAATAAAAAATGTGAAAATAAATATTTGGTTTTAATCGTTAAAATCTTCCAAATTACTA
ATAAAGTTCAGTCAACTATATGCTTCGAAATTCACTGAATCTATTATTGTTATTAATTTTTAGACCCTTG
GAGAGCTCCCAACTCTTTCAATCCAGAAGACTGATGGATGCCAGGTGTACTTGTCAAAGGTGGCTCAAGG
ATGCGAGATTGTCACTTCCAAATCCAGTGAGATGAACATCTCCGTGCAAACCAATGATGATGGGGATTAT
GTAAGTTTTTCGGATTGTAGAACCCAATCTAAATTTCCTTTTCAGTCGGAGTTCCCGGTTCCGGAGCAGT
TCAAGACAACTTTTGTCAATGGCAAGCTAGTCACTGTCGTCTCGGACATTTGCTAAATCTTCTCACGTCA
TAACCTTATTTTTCAACTTCATGAACTATCCCCTCGAACTTTTTTATTTGTCCCTGTCTACAATTCTTTA
TAAGCAATTGAGACACACTTTGCTTTATTAAATAATACCGATTTTGTTTTGTATATGCCTTGACTGGTGC
TCAACTATTTTTATTGAAAAAATTACTTTTTACTGTCTCGTCGAATAAAAGTGATCCCTTCCAAAAAATA
GTTATTCATGTTTGAAGGTTTGTGATCGTAGAACAATTGCACCGAATGTAGTGTAAAAAAAATTCCAGAA
TGTTCAAATACATTTCCACCCTCACCAGAACATCTCAAACACCAGGCACATTTCAACACACTTTCATGGA
TCTTATCTTGCCTCAAAACCATCAGCTTTCTTCTCATTCTACAAGTATGAAACAATCTACTATTCTATAC
ATTTATAATGTAATGGAACCATGTGAAGACATGAGCAAGATCATTGTCGTCAGCGACTACCCCTCCTTCA
TTTTTCTTAGAGTATCAGTTTGCTAATGCTATTTTTTTTATCGCTATCAAGTTATAGAGGATCCCCGGGA
TTGGCCAAAGGACCCAAAGGTATGTTTCGAATGATACTAACATAACATAGAACATTTTCAGGAGGACCCT
TGCTTGGAGGGTACCGCTAGCGTCGACGGTACATCACAAGTTTGTACAAAAAAGCTGAACGAGAAACGTA
AAATGATATAAATATCAATATATTAAATTAGATTTTGCATAAAAAACAGACTACATAATACTGTAAAACA
CAACATATCCAGTCACTATGGCGGCCGCATTAGGCACCCCAGGCTTTACACTTTATGCTTCCGGCTCGTA
TAATGTGTGGATTTTGAGTTAGGATCCGTCGAGATTTTCAGGAGCTAAGGAAGCTAAAATGGAGAAAAAA
ATCACTGGATATACCACCGTTGATATATCCCAATGGCATCGTAAAGAACATTTTGAGGCATTTCAGTCAG
TTGCTCAATGTACCTATAACCAGACCGTTCAGCTGGATATTACGGCCTTTTTAAAGACCGTAAAGAAAAA
TAAGCACAAGTTTTATCCGGCCTTTATTCACATTCTTGCCCGCCTGATGAATGCTCATCCGGAATTCCGT
ATGGCAATGAAAGACGGTGAGCTGGTGATATGGGATAGTGTTCACCCTTGTTACACCGTTTTCCATGAGC
AAACTGAAACGTTTTCATCGCTCTGGAGTGAATACCACGACGATTTCCGGCAGTTTCTACACATATATTC
GCAAGATGTGGCGTGTTACGGTGAAAACCTGGCCTATTTCCCTAAAGGGTTTATTGAGAATATGTTTTTC
GTCTCAGCCAATCCCTGGGTGAGTTTCACCAGTTTTGATTTAAACGTGGCCAATATGGACAACTTCTTCG
CCCCCGTTTTCACCATGGGCAAATATTATACGCAAGGCGACAAGGTGCTGATGCCGCTGGCGATTCAGGT
TCATCATGCCGTTTGTGATGGCTTCCATGTCGGCAGAATGCTTAATGAATTACAACAGTACTGCGATGAG
TGGCAGGGCGGGGCGTAAACGCGTGGATCCGGCTTACTAAAAGCCAGATAACAGTATGCGTATTTGCGCG
CTGATTTTTGCGGTATAAGAATATATACTGATATGTATACCCGAAGTATGTCAAAAAGAGGTATGCTATG
AAGCAGCGTATTACAGTGACAGTTGACAGCGACAGCTATCAGTTGCTCAAGGCATATATGATGTCAATAT
CTCCGGTCTGGTAAGCACAACCATGCAGAATGAAGCCCGTCGTCTGCGTGCCGAACGCTGGAAAGCGGAA
AATCAGGAAGGGATGGCTGAGGTCGCCCGGTTTATTGAAATGAACGGCTCTTTTGCTGACGAGAACAGGG
GCTGGTGAAATGCAGTTTAAGGTTTACACCTATAAAAGAGAGAGCCGTTATCGTCTGTTTGTGGATGTAC
AGAGTGATATTATTGACACGCCCGGGCGACGGATGGTGATCCCCCTGGCCAGTGCACGTCTGCTGTCAGA
TAAAGTCTCCCGTGAACTTTACCCGGTGGTGCATATCGGGGATGAAAGCTGGCGCATGATGACCACCGAT
ATGGCCAGTGTGCCGGTCTCCGTTATCGGGGAAGAAGTGGCTGATCTCAGCCACCGCGAAAATGACATCA
AAAACGCCATTAACCTGATGTTCTGGGGAATATAAATGTCAGGCTCCCTTATACACAGCCAGTCTGCAGG
TCGACCATAGTGACTGGATATGTTGTGTTTTACAGTATTATGTAGTCTGTTTTTTATGCAAAATCTAATT
TAATATATTGATATTTATATCATTTTACGTTTCTCGTTCAGCTTTCTTGTACAAAGTGGTGATGTACCAT
GGTATTGATATCTGAGCTCCGCATCGGCCGCTGTCATCAGATCGCCATCTCGCGCCCGTGCCTCTGACTT
CTAAGTCCAATTACTCTTCAACATCCCTACATGCTCTTTCTCCCTGTGCTCCCACCCCCTATTTTTGTTA
TTATCAAAAAACTTCTCTTAATTTCTTTGTTTTTTAGCTTCTTTTAAGTCACCTCTAACAATGAAATTGT
GTAGATTCAAAAATAGAATTAATTCGTAATAAAAAGTCGAAAAAAATTGTGCTCCCTCCCCCCATTAATA
ATAATTCTATCCCAAAATCTACACAATGTTCTGTGTACACTTCTTATGTTTTTTACTTCTGATAAATTTT
TTTGAAACATCATAGAAAAAACCGCACACAAAATACCTTATCATATGTTACGTTTCAGTTTATGACCGCA
ATTTTTATTTCTTCGCACGTCTGGGCCTCTCATGACGTCAAATCATGCTCATCGTGAAAAAGTTTTGGAG
TATTTTTGGAATTTTTCAATCAAGTGAAAGTTTATGAAATTAATTTTCCTGCTTTTGCTTTTTGGGGTTT
CCCCTATTGTTTGTCAAGATTTCGAGGACGGCGTTTTTCTTGCTAAAATCACAAGTATTGATGAGCACGA
TGCAAGAAAGATCGGAAGAAGGTTTGGGTTTGAGGCTCAGTGGAAGGTGAGTAGAAGTTGATAATTTGAA
AGTGGAGTAGTGTCTATGGGGTTTTTGCCTTAAATGACAGAATACATTCCCAATATACCAAACATAACTG
TTTCTACTAGTCGGCCGTACGGGCCCTTTCGTCTCGCGCGTTTCGGTGATGACGGTGAAAACCTCTGACA
CATGCAGCTCCCGGAGACGGTCACAGCTTGTCTGTAAGCGGATGCCGGGAGCAGACAAGCCCGTCAGGGC
GCGTCAGCGGGTGTTGGCGGGTGTCGGGGCTGGCTTAACTATGCGGCATCAGAGCAGATTGTACTGAGAG
TGCACCATATGCGGTGTGAAATACCGCACAGATGCGTAAGGAGAAAATACCGCATCAGGCGGCCTTAAGG
GCCTCGTGATACGCCTATTTTTATAGGTTAATGTCATGATAATAATGGTTTCTTAGACGTCAGGTGGCAC
TTTTCGGGGAAATGTGCGCGGAACCCCTATTTGTTTATTTTTCTAAATACATTCAAATATGTATCCGCTC
ATGAGACAATAACCCTGATAAATGCTTCAATAATATTGAAAAAGGAAGAGTATGAGTATTCAACATTTCC
GTGTCGCCCTTATTCCCTTTTTTGCGGCATTTTGCCTTCCTGTTTTTGCTCACCCAGAAACGCTGGTGAA
AGTAAAAGATGCTGAAGATCAGTTGGGTGCACGAGTGGGTTACATCGAACTGGATCTCAACAGCGGTAAG
ATCCTTGAGAGTTTTCGCCCCGAAGAACGTTTTCCAATGATGAGCACTTTTAAAGTTCTGCTATGTGGCG
CGGTATTATCCCGTATTGACGCCGGGCAAGAGCAACTCGGTCGCCGCATACACTATTCTCAGAATGACTT
GGTTGAGTACTCACCAGTCACAGAAAAGCATCTTACGGATGGCATGACAGTAAGAGAATTATGCAGTGCT
GCCATAACCATGAGTGATAACACTGCGGCCAACTTACTTCTGACAACGATCGGAGGACCGAAGGAGCTAA
CCGCTTTTTTGCACAACATGGGGGATCATGTAACTCGCCTTGATCGTTGGGAACCGGAGCTGAATGAAGC
CATACCAAACGACGAGCGTGACACCACGATGCCTGTAGCAATGGCAACAACGTTGCGCAAACTATTAACT
GGCGAACTACTTACTCTAGCTTCCCGGCAACAATTAATAGACTGGATGGAGGCGGATAAAGTTGCAGGAC
CACTTCTGCGCTCGGCCCTTCCGGCTGGCTGGTTTATTGCTGATAAATCTGGAGCCGGTGAGCGTGGGTC
TCGCGGTATCATTGCAGCACTGGGGCCAGATGGTAAGCCCTCCCGTATCGTAGTTATCTACACGACGGGG
AGTCAGGCAACTATGGATGAACGAAATAGACAGATCGCTGAGATAGGTGCCTCACTGATTAAGCATTGGT
AACTGTCAGACCAAGTTTACTCATATATACTTTAGATTGATTTAAAACTTCATTTTTAATTTAAAAGGAT
CTAGGTGAAGATCCTTTTTGATAATCTCATGACCAAAATCCCTTAACGTGAGTTTTCGTTCCACTGAGCG
TCAGACCCCGTAGAAAAGATCAAAGGATCTTCTTGAGATCCTTTTTTTCTGCGCGTAATCTGCTGCTTGC
AAACAAAAAAACCACCGCTACCAGCGGTGGTTTGTTTGCCGGATCAAGAGCTACCAACTCTTTTTCCGAA
GGTAACTGGCTTCAGCAGAGCGCAGATACCAAATACTGTTCTTCTAGTGTAGCCGTAGTTAGGCCACCAC
TTCAAGAACTCTGTAGCACCGCCTACATACCTCGCTCTGCTAATCCTGTTACCAGTGGCTGCTGCCAGTG
GCGATAAGTCGTGTCTTACCGGGTTGGACTCAAGACGATAGTTACCGGATAAGGCGCAGCGGTCGGGCTG
AACGGGGGGTTCGTGCACACAGCCCAGCTTGGAGCGAACGACCTACACCGAACTGAGATACCTACAGCGT
GAGCTATGAGAAAGCGCCACGCTTCCCGAAGGGAGAAAGGCGGACAGGTATCCGGTAAGCGGCAGGGTCG
GAACAGGAGAGCGCACGAGGGAGCTTCCAGGGGGAAACGCCTGGTATCTTTATAGTCCTGTCGGGTTTCG
CCACCTCTGACTTGAGCGTCGATTTTTGTGATGCTCGTCAGGGGGGCGGAGCCTATGGAAAAACGCCAGC
AACGCGGCCTTTTTACGGTTCCTGGCCTTTTGCTGGCCTTTTGCTCACATGTTCTTTCCTGCGTTATCCC
CTGATTCTGTGGATAACCGTATTACCGCCTTTGAGTGAGCTGATACCGCTCGCCGCAGCCGAACGACCGA
GCGCAGCGAGTCAGTGAGCGAGGAAGCGGAAGAGCGCCCAATACGCAAACCGCCTCTCCCCGCGCGTTGG
CCGATTCATTAATGCAGCTGGCACGACAGGTTTCCCGACTGGAAAGCGGGCAGTGAGCGCAACGCAATTA
ATGTGAGTTAGCTCACTCATTAGGCACCCCAGGCTTTACACTTTATGCTTCCGGCTCGTATGTTGTGTGG
AATTGTGAGCGGATAACAATTTCACACAGGAAACAGCT
Features (pLannotate 1.2.2; 18 found; start..end, strand, type, name):
    207..470     +  CDS            CAP1 (fragment): CAP1_BOVIN - Experimental evidence at transcript level: Swiss-Prot protein existence level 2. Directly regulates filament dynamics and has been implicated in a number of complex developmental and morphological processes, including mRNA localization and the establishment of cell polarity. From Bos taurus (Bovine).
   1156..1280    +  protein_bind   attR1: mutant version of attR; recombination site for the Gateway® LR reaction LR Clonase™
   1305..1335    +  promoter       lac UV5 promoter: E. coli lac promoter with an "up" mutation
   1359..1388    +  promoter       cat promoter (fragment): promoter of the E. coli cat gene encoding chloramphenicol acetyltransferase
   1389..2048    +  CDS            CmR: chloramphenicol acetyltransferase; cat; confers resistance to chloramphenicol
   2227..2385    +  CDS            ccdA (fragment): CCDA_ECO57 - Also known as H, letA. Experimental evidence at protein level: Swiss-Prot protein existence level 1. Antitoxin component of a type II toxin-antitoxin (TA) system which inhibits the post-segregational killing (PSK) of plasmid-free cells, also referred to as a plasmid addiction system. Binds to and blocks the activity of CcdB; will also remove bound CcdB protein from the CcdB-GyrA complex by forming a CcdA-CcdB complex, a process termed rejuvenation. Functions as a transcriptional corepressor for the ccdAB operon, repression also requires CcdB (By similarity). From Escherichia coli
   2390..2692    +  CDS            ccdB: CCDB_ECOLI - Also known as G, letB, letD. Experimental evidence at protein level: Swiss-Prot protein existence level 1. Toxic component of a type II toxin-antitoxin (TA) system, functioning in plasmid maintainence. Responsible for the post- segregational killing (PSK) of plasmid-free cells, also referred to as a plasmid addiction system. Half-life of over 2 hours. Cell killing by CcdB is accompanied by filamentation, defects in chromosome and plasmid segregation, defects in cell division, formation of anucleate cells, decreased DNA synthesis and plasmid loss. Interferes with the activity of DN
   2736..2860    -  protein_bind   attR2: mutant version of attR; recombination site for the Gateway® LR reaction LR Clonase™
   3394..3546    +  CDS            aex-5 (fragment): AEX5_CAEEL - Also known as kpc-3 From Caenorhabditis elegans.
   3673..3708    +  CDS            rop (fragment): Rop protein, which maintains plasmids at low copy number; rop
   3810..3909    +  misc_feature   bom (fragment): basis of mobility region from pBR322
   4007..4111    +  promoter       AmpR promoter: bla
   4112..4972    +  CDS            AmpR: β-lactamase; bla; confers resistance to ampicillin, carbenicillin, and related antibiotics
   5143..5731    +  rep_origin     ori: high-copy-number ColE1/pMB1/pBR322/pUC origin of replication
   5914..6006    +  CDS            lacI (fragment): lac repressor; lacI; The lac repressor binds to the lac operator to inhibit transcription in E. coli. This inhibition can be relieved by adding lactose or isopropyl-β-D-thiogalactopyranoside (IPTG).
   6019..6040    +  protein_bind   CAP binding site: CAP binding activates transcription in the presence of cAMP. E. coli catabolite activator protein
   6055..6085    +  promoter       lac promoter: promoter for the E. coli lac operon
   6093..6109    +  protein_bind   lac operator: The lac repressor binds to the lac operator to inhibit transcription in E. coli. This inhibition can be relieved by adding lactose or isopropyl-β-D-thiogalactopyranoside (IPTG). lac repressor encoded by lacI
