[The description below was written by a language model from this plasmid's Addgene catalogue record and pLannotate feature annotations shown in this document.]
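Description:
pCZGY553 is a Gateway destination vector for driving expression of a chosen coding sequence in the mechanosensory (touch receptor) neurons of C. elegans. It is built on an Invitrogen Gateway destination backbone, with a roughly 1 kb fragment of the C. elegans mec-4 promoter inserted between HindIII and NheI sites that both remain intact. The total size is about 6.1 kb. In E. coli it replicates from a high-copy ColE1/pUC-type origin and carries AmpR (β-lactamase) on the backbone, alongside remnants of the lac promoter/operator region typical of pUC-derived vectors.

The automated annotation does not label the mec-4 promoter. It presumably occupies the largely unannotated region upstream of attR1, where a short hit to a bovine CAP1 fragment is most likely a spurious similarity match. Downstream lies the standard Gateway cassette: attR1 and attR2 flanking a chloramphenicol resistance gene (CmR) and the ccdB toxin gene. Because ccdB kills ordinary E. coli strains, the empty vector must be maintained in a ccdB-tolerant strain under combined chloramphenicol and ampicillin selection. In an LR recombination with an entry clone, the cassette is replaced by the gene of interest, placing it directly under mec-4 promoter control and allowing counter-selection against unrecombined vector. Sequence after attR2 includes a small fragment matching C. elegans aex-5, which may be part of a nematode 3′ region, although the record does not identify a 3′ UTR or terminator.

The associated publication concerns axon regeneration in C. elegans, which fits use of this vector for cell-specific transgene expression in touch neurons.
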