Addgene plasmid #110883: pCZGY553
Purpose: Pmec-4 Gateway Destination vector for cloning for expression in C. elegans mechanosensory neurons
Depositing lab: Andrew Chisholm. Depositing organization: University of California, San Diego (UCSD). Publication: Calcium and cyclic AMP promote axonal regeneration in Caenorhabditis elegans and require DLK-1 kinase. Ghosh-Roy A, Wu Z, Goncharov A, Jin Y, Chisholm AD. J Neurosci. 2010 Mar 3;30(9):3175-83. doi: 10.1523/JNEUROSCI.5464-09.2010. PubMed 20203177.
Backbone
  Vector backbone: Gateway Destination Vector
  Backbone manufacturer: Invitrogen
  Backbone size w/o insert (bp): 5020
  Total vector size (bp): 6135
  Vector type: Gateway Destination Vector
Growth in bacteria
  Bacterial resistance: Chloramphenicol and Ampicillin, 25 & 100 μg/mL
  Growth temperature: 37°C
  Growth strain: ccdB Survival
  Copy number: Unknown
Gene/Insert
  Gene/Insert name: Pmec-4 (alt name: mec-4 promoter)
  Species: C. elegans (nematode)
  Insert size (bp): 1025
  Cloning method: Restriction Enzyme; 5′ cloning site HindIII (not destroyed); 3′ cloning site NheI (not destroyed)
  Sequencing primers: 5′ CAGGAAACAGCTATGACCATG; 3′ AAACTTGTGATGTACCGTCG
Terms and licenses: Academic/Nonprofit Terms; Industry Terms: Not Available to Industry
How to cite: pCZGY553 was a gift from Andrew Chisholm (Addgene plasmid # 110883 ; http://n2t.net/addgene:110883 ; RRID:Addgene_110883)
